Addgene plasmid #237998: pHAGE Flag HA ITPA
Purpose: Inducible lentiviral expression of ITPA
Depositing lab: David Pellman. Depositing organization: Dana-Farber Cancer Institute. Publication: Breakage of cytoplasmic chromosomes by pathological DNA base excision repair. Tang S, Stokasimov E, Cui Y, Pellman D. Nature. 2022 Jun;606(7916):930-936. doi: 10.1038/s41586-022-04767-1. Epub 2022 Apr 27. PubMed 35477155.
Backbone
  Vector backbone: pHAGE-N-FLAG-HA-IRES-PURO
  Backbone manufacturer: Gateway, backbone originally from J.Wade Harper lab
  Total vector size (bp): 8373
  Vector type: Mammalian Expression, Lentiviral
  Selectable markers: Puromycin
Growth in bacteria
  Bacterial resistance: Ampicillin, 100 μg/mL
  Growth temperature: 37°C
  Growth strain: NEB Stable
  Copy number: Unknown
Gene/Insert
  Gene/Insert name: ITPA
  Species: H. sapiens (human)
  Entrez Gene: ITPA (a.k.a. C20orf37, DEE35, HLC14-06-P, ITPase, My049, NTPase, dJ794I6.3)
Terms and licenses: Academic/Nonprofit Terms; Industry Terms: Not Available to Industry
How to cite: pHAGE Flag HA ITPA was a gift from David Pellman (Addgene plasmid # 237998 ; http://n2t.net/addgene:237998 ; RRID:Addgene_237998)
