[The description below was written by a language model from this plasmid's Addgene catalogue record and pLannotate feature annotations shown in this document.]
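Description:
pHAGE Flag HA ITPA is an 8,373 bp HIV-1-derived lentiviral transfer plasmid for expressing epitope-tagged human ITPA in mammalian cells. It is built on the Gateway-compatible pHAGE-N-FLAG-HA-IRES-PURO backbone. In bacteria it is maintained through a high-copy ColE1/pUC-type origin and selected with ampicillin via the β-lactamase gene. The viral portion contains a truncated 5' LTR, the Ψ packaging signal with an adjoining gag fragment, the Rev response element for Rev-dependent nuclear export of the genomic RNA, the cPPT/CTS element, and a ΔU3 self-inactivating 3' LTR. After integration the viral promoter is therefore disabled, and expression depends on the internal promoter. Packaging functions are not encoded and must be supplied in trans.

The expression cassette is driven by the CMV immediate-early enhancer and promoter. Downstream lie N-terminal FLAG and HA tag sequences, an attB1 site, the ITPA coding sequence and an attB2 site, an arrangement consistent with Gateway recombination of the ORF into the destination vector. ITPA encodes inosine triphosphate pyrophosphatase, which hydrolyses non-canonical purine nucleotides such as ITP, dITP and XTP, keeping them out of the RNA and DNA precursor pools. An EMCV IRES follows and allows puromycin N-acetyltransferase to be translated from the same transcript, so puromycin selection enriches for cells expressing the tagged protein. A WPRE enhances transcript expression.

The catalogue purpose describes the expression as inducible, but the annotated features show only a standard CMV promoter, with no detected tetracycline-responsive or other regulatory elements, so the basis for inducibility is not evident from the record. The construct suits stable transduction, detection and affinity purification of FLAG-HA-ITPA.
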