Features (pLannotate 1.2.2; 29 found; start..end, strand, type, name):
      1..589     +  rep_origin     ori: high-copy-number ColE1/pMB1/pBR322/pUC origin of replication
    772..826     +  CDS            lacI (fragment): lac repressor; lacI; The lac repressor binds to the lac operator to inhibit transcription in E. coli. This inhibition can be relieved by adding lactose or isopropyl-β-D-thiogalactopyranoside (IPTG).
    832..925     +  rep_origin     SV40 ori (fragment): SV40 origin of replication
    950..987     +  CDS            lacI (fragment): lac repressor; lacI; The lac repressor binds to the lac operator to inhibit transcription in E. coli. This inhibition can be relieved by adding lactose or isopropyl-β-D-thiogalactopyranoside (IPTG).
   1000..1021    +  protein_bind   CAP binding site: CAP binding activates transcription in the presence of cAMP. E. coli catabolite activator protein
   1036..1066    +  promoter       lac promoter: promoter for the E. coli lac operon
   1074..1090    +  protein_bind   lac operator: The lac repressor binds to the lac operator to inhibit transcription in E. coli. This inhibition can be relieved by adding lactose or isopropyl-β-D-thiogalactopyranoside (IPTG). lac repressor encoded by lacI
   1124..1207    +  polyA_signal   SV40 poly(A) signal (fragment): SV40 polyadenylation signal
   1374..1703    +  CDS            nef (fragment): NEF_HV1BR - Experimental evidence at protein level: Swiss-Prot protein existence level 1. Extracellular Nef protein targets CD4(+) T-lymphocytes for apoptosis by interacting with CXCR4 surface receptors (PubMed:14990729). From Human immunodeficiency virus type 1 group M subtype B (isolate BRU/LAI) (HIV-1).
   1751..2008    +  LTR            5' LTR (truncated): truncated 5' long terminal repeat (LTR) from HIV-1
   2055..2180    +  misc_feature   HIV-1 Ψ: packaging signal of human immunodeficiency virus type 1
   2164..2502    +  CDS            HIV-1 gag (fragment): gag protein from human immunodeficiency virus 1; gag
   2677..2910    +  misc_feature   RRE: The Rev response element (RRE) of HIV-1 allows for Rev-dependent mRNA export from the nucleus to the cytoplasm.
   3287..3387    +  CDS            Rev (fragment): human immunodeficiency virus 1 (HIV-1) Rev protein; rev; enhances nuclear export of unspliced and incompletely spliced viral mRNAs
   3436..3553    +  misc_feature   cPPT/CTS: central polypurine tract and central termination sequence of HIV-1
   3605..3908    +  enhancer       CMV enhancer: human cytomegalovirus immediate early enhancer
   3909..4112    +  promoter       CMV promoter: human cytomegalovirus (CMV) immediate early promoter
   4221..4241    +  CDS            FLAG (fragment): FLAG® epitope tag, followed by an enterokinase cleavage site
   4254..4280    +  CDS            3xHA (fragment): three tandem HA epitope tags
   4297..4314    +  protein_bind   attB1 (fragment): mutant version of attB; core recombination site for the Gateway® BP reaction BP Clonase™
   4320..4901    +  CDS            ITPA: ITPA_HUMAN - Also known as C20orf37. Experimental evidence at protein level: Swiss-Prot protein existence level 1. Pyrophosphatase that hydrolyzes the non-canonical purine nucleotides inosine triphosphate (ITP), deoxyinosine triphosphate (dITP) as well as 2'-deoxy-N-6-hydroxylaminopurine triposphate (dHAPTP) and xanthosine 5'-triphosphate (XTP) to their respective monophosphate derivatives. The enzyme does not distinguish between the deoxy- and ribose forms. Probably excludes non-canonical purines from RNA and DNA precursor pools, thus preventing their incorporation into RNA and DNA and avoidi
   4904..4927    -  protein_bind   attB2: mutant version of attB; recombination site for the Gateway® BP reaction BP Clonase™
   5045..5507    +  misc_feature   IRES: internal ribosome entry site (IRES) of the encephalomyocarditis virus (EMCV)
   5521..6120    +  CDS            PuroR: puromycin N-acetyltransferase; pac from Streptomyces alboniger; confers resistance to puromycin
   6137..6725    +  misc_feature   WPRE: woodchuck hepatitis virus posttranscriptional regulatory element
   6733..6798    +  CDS            nef (fragment): NEF_HV1Z2 - Experimental evidence at protein level: Swiss-Prot protein existence level 1. Extracellular Nef protein targets CD4(+) T-lymphocytes for apoptosis by interacting with CXCR4 surface receptors. From Human immunodeficiency virus type 1 group M subtype D (isolate Z2/CDC-Z34) (HIV-1).
   6800..7033    +  LTR            3' LTR (ΔU3): self-inactivating 3' long terminal repeat (LTR) from HIV-1
   7238..7342    +  promoter       AmpR promoter: bla
   7343..8203    +  CDS            AmpR: β-lactamase; bla; confers resistance to ampicillin, carbenicillin, and related antibiotics
>Addgene plasmid #237998 | pHAGE Flag HA ITPA | addgene full sequence | sequence record 469967 | Addgene NGS Result
TTGAGATCCTTTTTTTCTGCGCGTAATCTGCTGCTTGCAAACAAAAAAACCACCGCTACCAGCGGTGGTT
TGTTTGCCGGATCAAGAGCTACCAACTCTTTTTCCGAAGGTAACTGGCTTCAGCAGAGCGCAGATACCAA
ATACTGTTCTTCTAGTGTAGCCGTAGTTAGGCCACCACTTCAAGAACTCTGTAGCACCGCCTACATACCT
CGCTCTGCTAATCCTGTTACCAGTGGCTGCTGCCAGTGGCGATAAGTCGTGTCTTACCGGGTTGGACTCA
AGACGATAGTTACCGGATAAGGCGCAGCGGTCGGGCTGAACGGGGGGTTCGTGCACACAGCCCAGCTTGG
AGCGAACGACCTACACCGAACTGAGATACCTACAGCGTGAGCTATGAGAAAGCGCCACGCTTCCCGAAGG
GAGAAAGGCGGACAGGTATCCGGTAAGCGGCAGGGTCGGAACAGGAGAGCGCACGAGGGAGCTTCCAGGG
GGAAACGCCTGGTATCTTTATAGTCCTGTCGGGTTTCGCCACCTCTGACTTGAGCGTCGATTTTTGTGAT
GCTCGTCAGGGGGGCGGAGCCTATGGAAAAACGCCAGCAACGCGGCCTTTTTACGGTTCCTGGCCTTTTG
CTGGCCTTTTGCTCACATGTTCTTTCCTGCGTTATCCCCTGATTCTGTGGATAACCGTATTACCGCCTTT
GAGTGAGCTGATACCGCTCGCCGCAGCCGAACGACCGAGCGCAGCGAGTCAGTGAGCGAGGAAGCGGAAG
AGCGCCCAATACGCAAACCGCCTCTCCCCGCGCGTTGGCCGATTCATTAATGCAGCAAGCTCATGGCTGA
CTAATTTTTTTTATTTATGCAGAGGCCGAGGCCGCCTCGGCCTCTGAGCTATTCCAGAAGTAGTGAGGAG
GCTTTTTTGGAGGCCTAGGCTTTTGCAAAAAGCTCCCCGTGGCACGACAGGTTTCCCGACTGGAAAGCGG
GCAGTGAGCGCAACGCAATTAATGTGAGTTAGCTCACTCATTAGGCACCCCAGGCTTTACACTTTATGCT
TCCGGCTCGTATGTTGTGTGGAATTGTGAGCGGATAACAATTTCACACAGGAAACAGCTATGACATGATT
ACGAATTTCACAAATAAAGCATTTTTTTCACTGCATTCTAGTTGTGGTTTGTCCAAACTCATCAATGTAT
CTTATCATGTCTGGATCAACTGGATAACTCAAGCTAACCAAAATCATCCCAAACTTCCCACCCCATACCC
TATTACCACTGCCAATTACCTGTGGTTTCATTTACTCTAAACCTGTGATTCCTCTGAATTATTTTCATTT
TAAAGAAATTGTATTTGTTAAATATGTACTACAAACTTAGTAGTTGGAAGGGCTAATTCACTCCCAAAGA
AGACAAGATATCCTTGATCTGTGGATCTACCACACACAAGGCTACTTCCCTGATTAGCAGAACTACACAC
CAGGGCCAGGGGTCAGATATCCACTGACCTTTGGATGGTGCTACAAGCTAGTACCAGTTGAGCCAGATAA
GGTAGAAGAGGCCAATAAAGGAGAGAACACCAGCTTGTTACACCCTGTGAGCCTGCATGGGATGGATGAC
CCGGAGAGAGAAGTGTTAGAGTGGAGGTTTGACAGCCGCCTAGCATTTCATCACGTGGCCCGAGAGCTGC
ATCCGGAGTACTTCAAGAACTGCTGATATCGAGCTTGCTACAAGGGACTTTCCGCTGGGGACTTTCCAGG
GAGGCGTGGCCTGGGCGGGACTGGGGAGTGGCGAGCCCTCAGATCCTGCATATAAGCAGCTGCTTTTTGC
CTGTACTGGGTCTCTCTGGTTAGACCAGATCTGAGCCTGGGAGCTCTCTGGCTAACTAGGGAACCCACTG
CTTAAGCCTCAATAAAGCTTGCCTTGAGTGCTTCAAGTAGTGTGTGCCCGTCTGTTGTGTGACTCTGGTA
ACTAGAGATCCCTCAGACCCTTTTAGTCAGTGTGGAAAATCTCTAGCAGTGGCGCCCGAACAGGGACTTG
AAAGCGAAAGGGAAACCAGAGGAGCTCTCTCGACGCAGGACTCGGCTTGCTGAAGCGCGCACGGCAAGAG
GCGAGGGGCGGCGACTGGTGAGTACGCCAAAAATTTTGACTAGCGGAGGCTAGAAGGAGAGAGATGGGTG
CGAGAGCGTCAGTATTAAGCGGGGGAGAATTAGATCGCGATGGGAAAAAATTCGGTTAAGGCCAGGGGGA
AAGAAAAAATATAAATTAAAACATATAGTATGGGCAAGCAGGGAGCTAGAACGATTCGCAGTTAATCCTG
GCCTGTTAGAAACATCAGAAGGCTGTAGACAAATACTGGGACAGCTACAACCATCCCTTCAGACAGGATC
AGAAGAACTTAGATCATTATATAATACAGTAGCAACCCTCTATTGTGTGCATCAAAGGATAGAGATAAAA
GACACCAAGGAAGCTTTAGACAAGATAGAGGAAGAGCAAAACAAAAGTAAGACCACCGCACAGCAAGCGG
CCGGCCGCTGATCTTCAGACCTGGAGGAGGAGATATGAGGGACAATTGGAGAAGTGAATTATATAAATAT
AAAGTAGTAAAAATTGAACCATTAGGAGTAGCACCCACCAAGGCAAAGAGAAGAGTGGTGCAGAGAGAAA
AAAGAGCAGTGGGAATAGGAGCTTTGTTCCTTGGGTTCTTGGGAGCAGCAGGAAGCACTATGGGCGCAGC
GTCAATGACGCTGACGGTACAGGCCAGACAATTATTGTCTGGTATAGTGCAGCAGCAGAACAATTTGCTG
AGGGCTATTGAGGCGCAACAGCATCTGTTGCAACTCACAGTCTGGGGCATCAAGCAGCTCCAGGCAAGAA
TCCTGGCTGTGGAAAGATACCTAAAGGATCAACAGCTCCTGGGGATTTGGGGTTGCTCTGGAAAACTCAT
TTGCACCACTGCTGTGCCTTGGAATGCTAGTTGGAGTAATAAATCTCTGGAACAGATTTGGAATCACACG
ACCTGGATGGAGTGGGACAGAGAAATTAACAATTACACAAGCTTAATACACTCCTTAATTGAAGAATCGC
AAAACCAGCAAGAAAAGAATGAACAAGAATTATTGGAATTAGATAAATGGGCAAGTTTGTGGAATTGGTT
TAACATAACAAATTGGCTGTGGTATATAAAATTATTCATAATGATAGTAGGAGGCTTGGTAGGTTTAAGA
ATAGTTTTTGCTGTACTTTCTATAGTGAATAGAGTTAGGCAGGGATATTCACCATTATCGTTTCAGACCC
ACCTCCCAACCCCGAGGGGACCCGACAGGCCCGAAGGAATAGAAGAAGAAGGTGGAGAGAGAGACAGAGA
CAGATCCATTCGATTAGTGAACGGATCTCGACGGTATCGCCGAATTAATTCACAAATGGCAGTATTCATC
CACAATTTTAAAAGAAAAGGGGGGATTGGGGGGTACAGTGCAGGGGAAAGAATAGTAGACATAATAGCAA
CAGACATACAAACTAAAGAATTACAAAAACAAATTACAAAAATTCAAAATTTTCGGGTTTATTACAGGGA
CAGCAGAGATCCAGTTTGGACTAGTGGAGTTCCGCGTTACATAACTTACGGTAAATGGCCCGCCTGGCTG
ACCGCCCAACGACCCCCGCCCATTGACGTCAATAATGACGTATGTTCCCATAGTAACGCCAATAGGGACT
TTCCATTGACGTCAATGGGTGGAGTATTTACGGTAAACTGCCCACTTGGCAGTACATCAAGTGTATCATA
TGCCAAGTACGCCCCCTATTGACGTCAATGACGGTAAATGGCCCGCCTGGCATTATGCCCAGTACATGAC
CTTATGGGACTTTCCTACTTGGCAGTACATCTACGTATTAGTCATCGCTATTACCATGGTGATGCGGTTT
TGGCAGTACATCAATGGGCGTGGATAGCGGTTTGACTCACGGGGATTTCCAAGTCTCCACCCCATTGACG
TCAATGGGAGTTTGTTTTGGCACCAAAATCAACGGGACTTTCCAAAATGTCGTAACAACTCCGCCCCATT
GACGCAAATGGGCGGTAGGCGTGTACGGTGGGAGGTCTATATAAGCAGAGCTCGTTTAGTGAACCGTCAG
ATCGCCTGGAGACGCCATCCACGCTGTTTTGACCTCCATAGAAGACACCGGCGGCCGCAGATCTCTCGAG
GTTGATCTGCCACCATGGACTACAAGGATGACGATGACAAGCTCGATGGAGGATACCCATACGATGTTCC
AGATTACGCTGCTCGAGGTTATCAAACAAGTTTGTACAAAAAAGTTGGCATGGCGGCCTCATTGGTGGGG
AAGAAGATCGTGTTTGTAACGGGGAACGCCAAGAAGCTGGAGGAGGTCGTTCAGATTCTAGGAGATAAGT
TTCCATGCACTTTGGTGGCACAGAAAATTGACCTGCCGGAGTACCAGGGGGAGCCGGATGAGATTTCCAT
ACAGAAATGTCAGGAGGCAGTTCGCCAGGTACAGGGGCCCGTGCTGGTTGAGGACACTTGTCTGTGCTTC
AATGCCCTTGGAGGGCTCCCCGGCCCCTACATAAAGTGGTTTCTGGAGAAGTTAAAGCCTGAAGGTCTCC
ACCAGCTCCTGGCCGGGTTCGAGGACAAGTCAGCCTATGCGCTCTGCACGTTTGCACTCAGCACCGGGGA
CCCAAGCCAGCCCGTGCGCCTGTTCAGGGGCCGGACCTCGGGCCGGATCGTGGCACCCAGAGGCTGCCAG
GACTTTGGCTGGGACCCCTGCTTTCAGCCTGATGGATATGAGCAGACGTACGCAGAGATGCCTAAGGCGG
AGAAGAACGCTGTCTCCCATCGCTTCCGGGCCCTGCTGGAGCTGCAGGAGTACTTTGGCAGTTTGGCAGC
TTGCCCAACTTTCTTGTACAAAGTGGTTCGATAACGAATTCCGCCCCCCCCCCCTAACGTTACTGGCCGA
AGCCGCTTGGAATAAGGCCGGTGTGCGTTTGTCTATATGTTATTTTCCACCATATTGCCGTCTTTTGGCA
ATGTGAGGGCCCGGAAACCTGGCCCTGTCTTCTTGACGAGCATTCCTAGGGGTCTTTCCCCTCTCGCCAA
AGGAATGCAAGGTCTGTTGAATGTCGTGAAGGAAGCAGTTCCTCTGGAAGCTTCTTGAAGACAAACAACG
TCTGTAGCGACCCTTTGCAGGCAGCGGAACCCCCCACCTGGCGACAGGTGCCTCTGCGGCCAAAAGCCAC
GTGTATAAGATACACCTGCAAAGGCGGCACAACCCCAGTGCCACGTTGTGAGTTGGATAGTTGTGGAAAG
AGTCAAATGGCTCTCCTCAAGCGTATTCAACAAGGGGCTGAAGGATGCCCAGAAGGTACCCCATTGTATG
GGATCTGATCTGGGGCCTCGGTGCACATGCTTTACATGTGTTTAGTCGAGGTTAAAAAAACGTCTAGGCC
CCCCGAACCACGGGGACGTGGTTTTCCTTTGAAAAACACGATGATAATATGGCCACAACCATGACCGAGT
ACAAGCCCACGGTGCGCCTCGCCACCCGCGACGACGTCCCCAGGGCCGTACGCACCCTCGCCGCCGCGTT
CGCCGACTACCCCGCCACGCGCCACACCGTCGATCCGGACCGCCACATCGAGCGGGTCACCGAGCTGCAA
GAACTCTTCCTCACGCGCGTCGGGCTCGACATCGGCAAGGTGTGGGTCGCGGACGACGGCGCCGCGGTGG
CGGTCTGGACCACGCCGGAGAGCGTCGAAGCGGGGGCGGTGTTCGCCGAGATCGGCCCGCGCATGGCCGA
GTTGAGCGGTTCCCGGCTGGCCGCGCAGCAACAGATGGAAGGCCTCCTGGCGCCGCACCGGCCCAAGGAG
CCCGCGTGGTTCCTGGCCACCGTCGGCGTCTCGCCCGACCACCAGGGCAAGGGTCTGGGCAGCGCCGTCG
TGCTCCCCGGAGTGGAGGCGGCCGAGCGCGCCGGGGTGCCCGCCTTCCTGGAGACCTCCGCGCCCCGCAA
CCTCCCCTTCTACGAGCGGCTCGGCTTCACCGTCACCGCCGACGTCGAGGTGCCCGAAGGACCGCGCACC
TGGTGCATGACCCGCAAGCCCGGTGCCTGATGCATCGATGGATCCTAATCAACCTCTGGATTACAAAATT
TGTGAAAGATTGACTGGTATTCTTAACTATGTTGCTCCTTTTACGCTATGTGGATACGCTGCTTTAATGC
CTTTGTATCATGCTATTGCTTCCCGTATGGCTTTCATTTTCTCCTCCTTGTATAAATCCTGGTTGCTGTC
TCTTTATGAGGAGTTGTGGCCCGTTGTCAGGCAACGTGGCGTGGTGTGCACTGTGTTTGCTGACGCAACC
CCCACTGGTTGGGGCATTGCCACCACCTGTCAGCTCCTTTCCGGGACTTTCGCTTTCCCCCTCCCTATTG
CCACGGCGGAACTCATCGCCGCCTGCCTTGCCCGCTGCTGGACAGGGGCTCGGCTGTTGGGCACTGACAA
TTCCGTGGTGTTGTCGGGGAAATCATCGTCCTTTCCTTGGCTGCTCGCCTGTGTTGCCACCTGGATTCTG
CGCGGGACGTCCTTCTGCTACGTCCCTTCGGCCCTCAATCCAGCGGACCTTCCTTCCCGCGGCCTGCTGC
CGGCTCTGCGGCCTCTTCCGCGTCTTCGCCTTCGCCCTCAGACGAGTCGGATCTCCCTTTGGGCCGCCTC
CCCGCCTGAGATCCTTTAAGACCAATGACTTACAAGGCAGCTGTAGATCTTAGCCACTTTTTAAAAGAAA
AGGGGGGACTGGAAGGGCTAATTCACTCCCAACGAAGACAAGATCTGCTTTTTGCTTGTACTGGGTCTCT
CTGGTTAGACCAGATCTGAGCCTGGGAGCTCTCTGGCTAACTAGGGAACCCACTGCTTAAGCCTCAATAA
AGCTTGCCTTGAGTGCTTCAAGTAGTGTGTGCCCGTCTGTTGTGTGACTCTGGTAACTAGAGATCCCTCA
GACCCTTTTAGTCAGTGTGGAAAATCTCTAGCAGTAGTAGTTCATGTCATCTTATTATTCAGTATTTATA
ACTTGCAAAGAAATGAATATCAGAGAGTGAGAGGCCCGGGTTAATTAAGGAAAGGGCTAGATCATTCTTG
AAGACGAAAGGGCCTCGTGATACGCCTATTTTTATAGGTTAATGTCATGATAATAATGGTTTCTTAGACG
TCAGGTGGCACTTTTCGGGGAAATGTGCGCGGAACCCCTATTTGTTTATTTTTCTAAATACATTCAAATA
TGTATCCGCTCATGAGACAATAACCCTGATAAATGCTTCAATAATATTGAAAAAGGAAGAGTATGAGTAT
TCAACATTTCCGTGTCGCCCTTATTCCCTTTTTTGCGGCATTTTGCCTTCCTGTTTTTGCTCACCCAGAA
ACGCTGGTGAAAGTAAAAGATGCTGAAGATCAGTTGGGTGCACGAGTGGGTTACATCGAACTGGATCTCA
ACAGCGGTAAGATCCTTGAGAGTTTTCGCCCCGAAGAACGTTTTCCAATGATGAGCACTTTTAAAGTTCT
GCTATGTGGCGCGGTATTATCCCGTGTTGACGCCGGGCAAGAGCAACTCGGTCGCCGCATACACTATTCT
CAGAATGACTTGGTTGAGTACTCACCAGTCACAGAAAAGCATCTTACGGATGGCATGACAGTAAGAGAAT
TATGCAGTGCTGCCATAACCATGAGTGATAACACTGCGGCCAACTTACTTCTGACAACGATCGGAGGACC
GAAGGAGCTAACCGCTTTTTTGCACAACATGGGGGATCATGTAACTCGCCTTGATCGTTGGGAACCGGAG
CTGAATGAAGCCATACCAAACGACGAGCGTGACACCACGATGCCTGTAGCAATGGCAACAACGTTGCGCA
AACTATTAACTGGCGAACTACTTACTCTAGCTTCCCGGCAACAATTAATAGACTGGATGGAGGCGGATAA
AGTTGCAGGACCACTTCTGCGCTCGGCCCTTCCGGCTGGCTGGTTTATTGCTGATAAATCTGGAGCCGGT
GAGCGTGGGTCTCGCGGTATCATTGCAGCACTGGGGCCAGATGGTAAGCCCTCCCGTATCGTAGTTATCT
ACACGACGGGGAGTCAGGCAACTATGGATGAACGAAATAGACAGATCGCTGAGATAGGTGCCTCACTGAT
TAAGCATTGGTAACTGTCAGACCAAGTTTACTCATATATACTTTAGATTGATTTAAAACTTCATTTTTAA
TTTAAAAGGATCTAGGTGAAGATCCTTTTTGATAATCTCATGACCAAAATCCCTTAACGTGAGTTTTCGT
TCCACTGAGCGTCAGACCCCGTAGAAAAGATCAAAGGATCTTC
